>Addgene plasmid #171215 | K-SPOTIT1.0 | addgene full sequence | sequence record 334864 | Addgene NGS Result
ATTTCACACAGGAAACAGCTATGACCATGATTACGCCAAGCGCGCAATTAACCCTCACTAAAGGGAACAA
AAGCTGGAGCTGCAAGCTTAATGTAGTCTTATGCAATACTCTTGTAGTCTTGCAACATGGTAACGATGAG
TTAGCAACATGCCTTACAAGGAGAGAAAAAGCACCGTGCATGCCGATTGGTGGAAGTAAGGTGGTACGAT
CGTGCCTTATTAGGAAGGCAACAGACGGGTCTGACATGGATTGGACGAACCACTGAATTGCCGCATTGCA
GAGATATTGTATTTAAGTGCCTAGCTCGATACATAAACGGGTCTCTCTGGTTAGACCAGATCTGAGCCTG
GGAGCTCTCTGGCTAACTAGGGAACCCACTGCTTAAGCCTCAATAAAGCTTGCCTTGAGTGCTTCAAGTA
GTGTGTGCCCGTCTGTTGTGTGACTCTGGTAACTAGAGATCCCTCAGACCCTTTTAGTCAGTGTGGAAAA
TCTCTAGCAGTGGCGCCCGAACAGGGACTTGAAAGCGAAAGGGAAACCAGAGGAGCTCTCTCGACGCAGG
ACTCGGCTTGCTGAAGCGCGCACGGCAAGAGGCGAGGGGCGGCGACTGGTGAGTACGCCAAAAATTTTGA
CTAGCGGAGGCTAGAAGGAGAGAGATGGGTGCGAGAGCGTCAGTATTAAGCGGGGGAGAATTAGATCGCG
ATGGGAAAAAATTCGGTTAAGGCCAGGGGGAAAGAAAAAATATAAATTAAAACATATAGTATGGGCAAGC
AGGGAGCTAGAACGATTCGCAGTTAATCCTGGCCTGTTAGAAACATCAGAAGGCTGTAGACAAATACTGG
GACAGCTACAACCATCCCTTCAGACAGGATCAGAAGAACTTAGATCATTATATAATACAGTAGCAACCCT
CTATTGTGTGCATCAAAGGATAGAGATAAAAGACACCAAGGAAGCTTTAGACAAGATAGAGGAAGAGCAA
AACAAAAGTAAGACCACCGCACAGCAAGCGGCCGCTGATCTTCAGACCTGGAGGAGGAGATATGAGGGAC
AATTGGAGAAGTGAATTATATAAATATAAAGTAGTAAAAATTGAACCATTAGGAGTAGCACCCACCAAGG
CAAAGAGAAGAGTGGTGCAGAGAGAAAAAAGAGCAGTGGGAATAGGAGCTTTGTTCCTTGGGTTCTTGGG
AGCAGCAGGAAGCACTATGGGCGCAGCGTCAATGACGCTGACGGTACAGGCCAGACAATTATTGTCTGGT
ATAGTGCAGCAGCAGAACAATTTGCTGAGGGCTATTGAGGCGCAACAGCATCTGTTGCAACTCACAGTCT
GGGGCATCAAGCAGCTCCAGGCAAGAATCCTGGCTGTGGAAAGATACCTAAAGGATCAACAGCTCCTGGG
GATTTGGGGTTGCTCTGGAAAACTCATTTGCACCACTGCTGTGCCTTGGAATGCTAGTTGGAGTAATAAA
TCTCTGGAACAGATTTGGAATCACACGACCTGGATGGAGTGGGACAGAGAAATTAACAATTACACAAGCT
TAATACACTCCTTAATTGAAGAATCGCAAAACCAGCAAGAAAAGAATGAACAAGAATTATTGGAATTAGA
TAAATGGGCAAGTTTGTGGAATTGGTTTAACATAACAAATTGGCTGTGGTATATAAAATTATTCATAATG
ATAGTAGGAGGCTTGGTAGGTTTAAGAATAGTTTTTGCTGTACTTTCTATAGTGAATAGAGTTAGGCAGG
GATATTCACCATTATCGTTTCAGACCCACCTCCCAACCCCGAGAGCGCTGCCGTCTGGACCGATGGCTGT
GTGGAAGTGCTCGCCGATAGTGGAAACAGACGCCCCAGCACTCGTCCTAGGGCAAAGGATCTGCAGTAAT
GAGAATTCTAGATCTTGAGACAAATGGCAGTATTCATCCACAATTTTAAAAGAAAAGGGGGGATTGGGGG
GTACAGTGCAGGGGAAAGAATAGTAGACATAATAGCAACAGACATACAAACTAAAGAATTACAAAAACAA
ATTACAAAAATTCAAAATTTTCGGGTTTATTACAGGGACAGCAGAGATCCACTTTGGCGCCGGCTCGAGG
GGGCCCGGGGTTATTAATAGTAATCAATTACGGGGTCATTAGTTCATAGCCCATATATGGAGTTCCGCGT
TACATAACTTACGGTAAATGGCCCGCCTGGCTGACCGCCCAACGACCCCCGCCCATTGACGTCAATAATG
ACGTATGTTCCCATAGTAACGCCAATAGGGACTTTCCATTGACGTCAATGGGTGGAGTATTTACGGTAAA
CTGCCCACTTGGCAGTACATCAAGTGTATCATATGCCAAGTACGCCCCCTATTGACGTCAATGACGGTAA
ATGGCCCGCCTGGCATTATGCCCAGTACATGACCTTATGGGACTTTCCTACTTGGCAGTACATCTACGTA
TTAGTCATCGCTATTACCATGGTGATGCGGTTTTGGCAGTACATCAATGGGCGTGGATAGCGGTTTGACT
CACGGGGATTTCCAAGTCTCCACCCCATTGACGTCAATGGGAGTTTGTTTTGGCACCAAAATCAACGGGA
CTTTCCAAAATGTCGTAACAACTCCGCCCCATTGACGCAAATGGGCGGTAGGCGTGTACGGTGGGAGGTC
TATATAAGCAGAGCTCTCTGGCTAACTGTCGGGATCCACCGCTAGCATGAAGACGATCATCGCCCTGAGC
TACATCTTCTGCCTGGTGTTCGCCGACTACAAGGACGATGATGACGCCATGGACAGCCCCATTCAAATCT
TCCGGGGCGAGCCCGGACCAACCTGCGCTCCAAGCGCTTGCCTGCCACCGAATTCTAGTGCATGGTTCCC
AGGGTGGGCAGAGCCCGATAGCAATGGCTCAGCCGGGTCCGAGGATGCGCAGCTTGAACCCGCTCACATC
TCACCCGCTATCCCTGTCATTATTACGGCAGTCTACTCAGTTGTTTTCGTTGTGGGCCTGGTTGGAAATA
GCCTCGTGATGTTTGTGATTATCAGGTATACTAAAATGAAGACCGCCACGAATATCTACATCTTTAACCT
GGCTCTGGCTGACGCCTTGGTGACCACCACTATGCCATTTCAGTCCACCGTCTATCTTATGAACTCTTGG
CCATTCGGCGACGTTCTGTGCAAGATTGTCATTTCCATTGACTATTATAATATGTTTACATCAATCTTTA
CGCTTACAATGATGAGCGTGGACCGATACATTGCTGTTTGCCATCCGGTGAAAGCACTGGATTTTCGCAC
CCCCTTGAAGGCCAAGATTATCAATATCTGTATTTGGCTCCTGTCCTCATCCGTCGGAATTTCCGCCATT
GTCTTGGGTGGTACAAAGGTGAGGGAGGACGTGGACGTTATAGAGTGCAGCCTGCAGTTCCCTGACGATG
ACTACAGCTGGTGGGACCTTTTTATGAAGATCTGTGTCTTCATTTTTGCTTTCGTCATCCCCGTGCTGAT
TATCATAGTGTGCTATACACTGATGATATTGCGGCTGAAATCTGTGCGCCTGCTGAGCGGCAGCCGCGAA
AAGGATCGGAATCTGCGCCGAATCACACGCCTCGTGCTGGTTGTAGTCGCTGTCTTCGTGGTATGCTGGA
CCCCAATCCACATTTTCATCCTGGTGGAAGCTCTGGGATCCACCTCTCACTCCACTGCCGCACTTAGCTC
ATATTACTTCTGCATTGCCTTGGGCTACACTAATTCCTCACTGAATCCCATTCTGTACGCATTTCTTGAC
GAGAACTTCAAACGGTGCTTTAGAGACTTTTGCTTCCCCCTCAAGATGCGCATGGAGCGGCAGTCAACCA
GCCGAGTCCGGAATACGGTCCAGGATCCCGCCTATCTGCGGGACATCGACGGCATGAACAAGCCTGTGCA
GGGCGCGCCCAACGTCTATATCAAGGCCGACAAGCAGAAGAACGGCATCAAGGCGAACTTCCACATCCGC
CACAACATCGAGGACGGCGGCGTGCAGCTCGCCTACCACTACCAGCAGAACACCCCCATCGGCGACGGCC
CCGTGCTGCTGCCCGACAACCACTACCTGAGCGTGCAGTCCAAACTTTCGAAAGACCCCAACGAGAAGCG
CGATCACATGGTCCTGCTGGAGTTCGTGACCGCCGCCGGGATCACTCTCGGCATGGACGAGCTGTACAAG
GGCGGTACCGGAGGGAGCATGGTGAGCAAGGGCGAGGAGCTGTTCACCGGGGTGGTGCCCATCCTGGTCG
AGCTGGACGGCGACGTAAACGGCCACAAGTTCAGCGTGTCCGGCGAGGGTGAGGGCGATGCCACCTACGG
CAAGCTGACCCTGAAGTTCATCTGCACCACCGGCAAGCTGCCCGTGCCCTGGCCCACCCTCGTGACCACC
CTGACCTACGGCGTGCAGTGCTTCAGCCGCTACCCCGACCACATGAAGCAGCACGACTTCTTCAAGTCCG
CCATGCCCGAAGGCTACATCCAGGAGCGCACCATCTTCTTCAAGGACGACGGCAACTACAAGACCCGCGC
CGAGGTGAAGTTCGAGGGCGACACCCTGGTGAACCGCATCGAGCTGAAGGGCATCGACTTCAAGGAGGAC
GGCAACATCCTGGGGCACAAGCTGGAGTACAACCTTAAGGAAGATATCATGGCTCAAGTCCAACTTGTAG
AGTCTGGAGGAGGTCTCGTGCGGCCCGGCGGTAGCCTGCGACTCTCCTGTGTTGATTCAGAGAGGACGAG
CTACCCTATGGGGTGGTTTAGACGGGCACCCGGAAAGGAGCGCGAATTCGTTGCAAGTATCACGTGGAGT
GGCATTGACCCGACTTATGCTGATAGCGTTGCCGACCGGTTTACTACGTCCAGAGACGTTGCGAATAACA
CGCTGTACCTCCAGATGAACTCTCTCAAGCACGAAGATACAGCGGTCTATTACTGTGCTGCAAGAGCACC
CGTCGGTCAATCTTCCTCTCCTTATGATTATGACTATTGGGGACAGGGGACTCAGGTAACTGTGTCCAGT
TAGACGCGTTAAGTCGACAATCAACCTCTGGATTACAAAATTTGTGAAAGATTGACTGGTATTCTTAACT
ATGTTGCTCCTTTTACGCTATGTGGATACGCTGCTTTAATGCCTTTGTATCATGCTATTGCTTCCCGTAT
GGCTTTCATTTTCTCCTCCTTGTATAAATCCTGGTTGCTGTCTCTTTATGAGGAGTTGTGGCCCGTTGTC
AGGCAACGTGGCGTGGTGTGCACTGTGTTTGCTGACGCAACCCCCACTGGTTGGGGCATTGCCACCACCT
GTCAGCTCCTTTCCGGGACTTTCGCTTTCCCCCTCCCTATTGCCACGGCGGAACTCATCGCCGCCTGCCT
TGCCCGCTGCTGGACAGGGGCTCGGCTGTTGGGCACTGACAATTCCGTGGTGTTGTCGGGGAAATCATCG
TCCTTTCCTTGGCTGCTCGCCTGTGTTGCCACCTGGATTCTGCGCGGGACGTCCTTCTGCTACGTCCCTT
CGGCCCTCAATCCAGCGGACCTTCCTTCCCGCGGCCTGCTGCCGGCTCTGCGGCCTCTTCCGCGTCTTCG
CCTTCGCCCTCAGACGAGTCGGATCTCCCTTTGGGCCGCCTCCCCGCGTCGACTTTAAGACCAATGACTT
ACAAGGCAGCTGTAGATCTTAGCCACTTTTTAAAAGAAAAGGGGGGACTGGAAGGGCTAATTCACTCCCA
ACGAAGACAAGATCTGCTTTTTGCTTGTACTGGGTCTCTCTGGTTAGACCAGATCTGAGCCTGGGAGCTC
TCTGGCTAACTAGGGAACCCACTGCTTAAGCCTCAATAAAGCTTGCCTTGAGTGCTTCAAGTAGTGTGTG
CCCGTCTGTTGTGTGACTCTGGTAACTAGAGATCCCTCAGACCCTTTTAGTCAGTGTGGAAAATCTCTAG
CAGTACGTATAGTAGTTCATGTCATCTTATTATTCAGTATTTATAACTTGCAAAGAAATGAATATCAGAG
AGTGAGAGGAACTTGTTTATTGCAGCTTATAATGGTTACAAATAAAGCAATAGCATCACAAATTTCACAA
ATAAAGCATTTTTTTCACTGCATTCTAGTTGTGGTTTGTCCAAACTCATCAATGTATCTTATCATGTCTG
GCTCTAGCTATCCCGCCCCTAACTCCGCCCATCCCGCCCCTAACTCCGCCCAGTTCCGCCCATTCTCCGC
CCCATGGCTGACTAATTTTTTTTATTTATGCAGAGGCCGAGGCCGCCTCGGCCTCTGAGCTATTCCAGAA
GTAGTGAGGAGGCTTTTTTGGAGGCCTAGGGACGTACCCAATTCGCCCTATAGTGAGTCGTATTACGCGC
GCTCACTGGCCGTCGTTTTACAACGTCGTGACTGGGAAAACCCTGGCGTTACCCAACTTAATCGCCTTGC
AGCACATCCCCCTTTCGCCAGCTGGCGTAATAGCGAAGAGGCCCGCACCGATCGCCCTTCCCAACAGTTG
CGCAGCCTGAATGGCGAATGGG
[124 nt withheld, positions 6533-6656]
C
[91 nt withheld, positions 6658-6748]
A
[49 nt withheld, positions 6750-6798]
CCTTTGACGTTGGAGTCCACGTTCTTT
[37 nt withheld, positions 6826-6862]
ACCCTATCTCGGTCTATTCTTTTGATTTATAAGGGATTTTGCCGATTTCGGCCTATTGGTTAAAAAATGA
GCTGATTTAACAAAAATTTAACGCGAATTTTAACAAAATATTAACGCTTACAATTTAGGTGGCACTTTTC
GGGGAAATGTGCGCGGAACCCCTATTTGTTTATTTTTCTAAATACATTCAAATATGTATCCGCTCATGAG
ACAATAACCCTGATAAATGCTTCAATAATATTGAAAAAGGAAGAGTATGAGTATTCAACATTTCCGTGTC
GCCCTTATTCCCTTTTTTGCGGCATTTTGCCTTCCTGTTTTTGCTCACCCAGAAACGCTGGTGAAAGTAA
AAGATGCTGAAGATCAGTTGGGTGCACGAGTGGGTTACATCGAACTGGATCTCAACAGCGGTAAGATCCT
TGAGAGTTTTCGCCCCGAAGAACGTTTTCCAATGATGAGCACTTTTAAAGTTCTGCTATGTGGCGCGGTA
TTATCCCGTATTGACGCCGGGCAAGAGCAACTCGGTCGCCGCATACACTATTCTCAGAATGACTTGGTTG
AGTACTCACCAGTCACAGAAAAGCATCTTACGGATGGCATGACAGTAAGAGAATTATGCAGTGCTGCCAT
AACCATGAGTGATAACACTGCGGCCAACTTACTTCTGACAACGATCGGAGGACCGAAGGAGCTAACCGCT
TTTTTGCACAACATGGGGGATCATGTAACTCGCCTTGATCGTTGGGAACCGGAGCTGAATGAAGCCATAC
CAAACGACGAGCGTGACACCACGATGCCTGTAGCAATGGCAACAACGTTGCGCAAACTATTAACTGGCGA
ACTACTTACTCTAGCTTCCCGGCAACAATTAATAGACTGGATGGAGGCGGATAAAGTTGCAGGACCACTT
CTGCGCTCGGCCCTTCCGGCTGGCTGGTTTATTGCTGATAAATCTGGAGCCGGTGAGCGTGGGTCTCGCG
GTATCATTGCAGCACTGGGGCCAGATGGTAAGCCCTCCCGTATCGTAGTTATCTACACGACGGGGAGTCA
GGCAACTATGGATGAACGAAATAGACAGATCGCTGAGATAGGTGCCTCACTGATTAAGCATTGGTAACTG
TCAGACCAAGTTTACTCATATATACTTTAGATTGATTTAAAACTTCATTTTTAATTTAAAAGGATCTAGG
TGAAGATCCTTTTTGATAATCTCATGACCAAAATCCCTTAACGTGAGTTTTCGTTCCACTGAGCGTCAGA
CCCCGTAGAAAAGATCAAAGGATCTTCTTGAGATCCTTTTTTTCTGCGCGTAATCTGCTGCTTGCAAACA
AAAAAACCACCGCTACCAGCGGTGGTTTGTTTGCCGGATCAAGAGCTACCAACTCTTTTTCCGAAGGTAA
CTGGCTTCAGCAGAGCGCAGATACCAAATACTGTTCTTCTAGTGTAGCCGTAGTTAGGCCACCACTTCAA
GAACTCTGTAGCACCGCCTACATACCTCGCTCTGCTAATCCTGTTACCAGTGGCTGCTGCCAGTGGCGAT
AAGTCGTGTCTTACCGGGTTGGACTCAAGACGATAGTTACCGGATAAGGCGCAGCGGTCGGGCTGAACGG
GGGGTTCGTGCACACAGCCCAGCTTGGAGCGAACGACCTACACCGAACTGAGATACCTACAGCGTGAGCT
ATGAGAAAGCGCCACGCTTCCCGAAGGGAGAAAGGCGGACAGGTATCCGGTAAGCGGCAGGGTCGGAACA
GGAGAGCGCACGAGGGAGCTTCCAGGGGGAAACGCCTGGTATCTTTATAGTCCTGTCGGGTTTCGCCACC
TCTGACTTGAGCGTCGATTTTTGTGATGCTCGTCAGGGGGGCGGAGCCTATGGAAAAACGCCAGCAACGC
GGCCTTTTTACGGTTCCTGGCCTTTTGCTGGCCTTTTGCTCACATGTTCTTTCCTGCGTTATCCCCTGAT
TCTGTGGATAACCGTATTACCGCCTTTGAGTGAGCTGATACCGCTCGCCGCAGCCGAACGACCGAGCGCA
GCGAGTCAGTGAGCGAGGAAGCGGAAGAGCGCCCAATACGCAAACCGCCTCTCCCCGCGCGTTGGCCGAT
TCATTAATGCAGCTGGCACGACAGGTTTCCCGACTGGAAAGCGGGCAGTGAGCGCAACGCAATTAATGTG
AGTTAGCTCACTCATTAGGCACCCCAGGCTTTACACTTTATGCTTCCGGCTCGTATGTTGTGTGGAATTG
TGAGCGGATAACA
Features (pLannotate 1.2.2; 29 found; start..end, strand, type, name):
     46..64      +  promoter       T3 promoter: promoter for bacteriophage T3 RNA polymerase
     92..318     +  promoter       RSV promoter: Rous sarcoma virus enhancer/promoter
    319..499     +  LTR            5' LTR (truncated): truncated 5' long terminal repeat (LTR) from HIV-1
    546..671     +  misc_feature   HIV-1 Ψ: packaging signal of human immunodeficiency virus type 1
    655..1018    +  CDS            HIV-1 gag (fragment): gag protein from human immunodeficiency virus 1; gag
   1164..1397    +  misc_feature   RRE: The Rev response element (RRE) of HIV-1 allows for Rev-dependent mRNA export from the nucleus to the cytoplasm.
   1794..1880    +  CDS            hph (fragment): KHYB_ECOLX - Experimental evidence at protein level: Swiss-Prot protein existence level 1. The aminoglycoside phosphotransferases achieve inactivation of their antibiotic substrates by phosphorylation. Only phosphorylates hygromycin and closely related compounds such as demethyl analogs and destomycin. From Escherichia coli.
   1934..2051    +  misc_feature   cPPT/CTS: central polypurine tract and central termination sequence of HIV-1
   2168..2471    +  enhancer       CMV enhancer: human cytomegalovirus immediate early enhancer
   2472..2675    +  promoter       CMV promoter: human cytomegalovirus (CMV) immediate early promoter
   2755..2775    +  CDS            3xFLAG (fragment): three tandem FLAG® epitope tags
   2779..3918    +  CDS            OPRK1: OPRK_HUMAN - Also known as OPRK. Experimental evidence at protein level: Swiss-Prot protein existence level 1. G-protein coupled opioid receptor that functions as receptor for endogenous alpha-neoendorphins and dynorphins, but has low affinity for beta-endorphins. Also functions as receptor for various synthetic opioids and for the psychoactive diterpene salvinorin A. Ligand binding causes a conformation change that triggers signaling via guanine nucleotide-binding proteins (G proteins) and modulates the activity of down-stream effectors, such as adenylate cyclase. Signaling leads to the inhib
   3931..4653    +  CDS            cEGFP: cEGFP is a basic (constitutively fluorescent) green fluorescent protein published in 2008, derived from Aequorea victoria.
   4675..5040    +  CDS            HV02_CANLF: Experimental evidence at protein level: Swiss-Prot protein existence level 1. From Canis lupus familiaris (Dog) (Canis familiaris).
   5059..5647    +  misc_feature   WPRE: woodchuck hepatitis virus posttranscriptional regulatory element
   5698..5717    +  misc_feature   cPPT/CTS (fragment): central polypurine tract and central termination sequence of HIV-1
   5719..5952    +  LTR            3' LTR (ΔU3): self-inactivating 3' long terminal repeat (LTR) from HIV-1
   6030..6151    +  polyA_signal   SV40 poly(A) signal: SV40 polyadenylation signal
   6191..6326    +  rep_origin     SV40 ori: SV40 origin of replication
   6347..6365    -  promoter       T7 promoter: promoter for bacteriophage T7 RNA polymerase
   6373..6528    +  CDS            lacZα (fragment): LacZα fragment of β-galactosidase; lacZ fragment
   6533..6961    +  rep_origin     f1 ori (sequence partly withheld): f1 bacteriophage origin of replication; arrow indicates direction of (+) strand synthesis
   7014..7118    +  promoter       AmpR promoter: bla
   7119..7979    +  CDS            AmpR: β-lactamase; bla; confers resistance to ampicillin, carbenicillin, and related antibiotics
   8150..8738    +  rep_origin     ori: high-copy-number ColE1/pMB1/pBR322/pUC origin of replication
   8921..9013    +  CDS            lacI (fragment): lac repressor; lacI; The lac repressor binds to the lac operator to inhibit transcription in E. coli. This inhibition can be relieved by adding lactose or isopropyl-β-D-thiogalactopyranoside (IPTG).
   9026..9047    +  protein_bind   CAP binding site: CAP binding activates transcription in the presence of cAMP. E. coli catabolite activator protein
   9062..9092    +  promoter       lac promoter: promoter for the E. coli lac operon
   9100..1       +  protein_bind   lac operator (across the origin): The lac repressor binds to the lac operator to inhibit transcription in E. coli. This inhibition can be relieved by adding lactose or isopropyl-β-D-thiogalactopyranoside (IPTG). lac repressor encoded by lacI
