[The description below was written by a language model from this plasmid's Addgene catalogue record and pLannotate feature annotations shown in this document.]
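Description:
K-SPOTIT1.0 is a 9.1 kb third-generation-style, self-inactivating HIV-1 lentiviral transfer plasmid built on the PLX208 backbone, from which the hygromycin selection cassette has been removed. Only a short hph remnant is annotated, so no mammalian selection marker appears in the record. It is propagated in E. coli through a high-copy ColE1/pUC origin with ampicillin resistance, and it also carries an f1 origin and an SV40 origin. The viral scaffold consists of an RSV promoter driving a truncated 5' LTR, the Ψ packaging signal with a gag fragment, the RRE for Rev-dependent nuclear export, a cPPT/CTS, a WPRE to boost transcript stability and expression, and a ΔU3 3' LTR followed by an SV40 polyadenylation signal. With these elements the plasmid can be used either for direct transfection or for packaging into lentivirus when helper functions are supplied in trans.

The payload is a roughly 2.3 kb single open reading frame under the CMV enhancer/promoter, cloned between NheI and MluI. It begins with an N-terminal FLAG epitope, followed by the human kappa-opioid receptor (OPRK1) and then a circularly permuted EGFP. A final segment of about 370 bp was matched by the automated annotation to an immunoglobulin heavy-chain variable region, which suggests a single-domain antibody-like module, though the record does not identify it. Together these form a single-chain, receptor-based green fluorescent sensor. The record describes it as a reporter for opioid detection at cellular resolution in mammalian cells, but it does not spell out how ligand binding is coupled to fluorescence.
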