Addgene plasmid #171215: K-SPOTIT1.0
Purpose: Expresses a kappa-opioid receptor-based circular permuted green fluorescent protein sensor
Depositing lab: Wenjing Wang. Depositing organization: University of Michigan. Publication: Designing a Single Protein-Chain Reporter for Opioid Detection at Cellular Resolution. Kroning KE, Wang W. Angew Chem Int Ed Engl. 2021 Mar 4. doi: 10.1002/anie.202101262. PubMed 33662184.
Backbone
  Vector backbone: PLX208
  Backbone size w/o insert (bp): 6778
  Total vector size (bp): 9115
  Modifications to backbone: no Hygromycin
  Vector type: Mammalian Expression, Lentiviral
Growth in bacteria
  Bacterial resistance: Ampicillin, 100 μg/mL
  Growth temperature: 37°C
  Growth strain: NEB Stable
  Copy number: Unknown
Gene/Insert
  Gene/Insert name: K-SPOTIT1.0
  Species: H. sapiens (human)
  Insert size (bp): 2337
  Promoter: CMV
  Tag / fusion protein: FLAG tag (N terminal on insert)
  Cloning method: Restriction Enzyme; 5′ cloning site NheI (unknown if destroyed); 3′ cloning site MluI (unknown if destroyed)
  Sequencing primers: 5′ CGCAAATGGGCGGTAGGCGTG; 3′ cacatagcgtaaaaggagcaacatag
Terms and licenses: Academic/Nonprofit Terms; Industry Terms: Not Available to Industry
How to cite: K-SPOTIT1.0 was a gift from Wenjing Wang (Addgene plasmid # 171215 ; http://n2t.net/addgene:171215 ; RRID:Addgene_171215)
